>Addgene plasmid #161630 | IDG_SLC26A1_OE_1 | addgene full sequence | sequence record 319558 | Addgene NGS Result
CGTTACATAACTTACGGTAAATGGCCCGCCTGGCTGACCGCCCAACGACCCCCGCCCATTGACGTCAATA
ATGACGTATGTTCCCATAGTAACGCCAATAGGGACTTTCCATTGACGTCAATGGGTGGAGTATTTACGGT
AAACTGCCCACTTGGCAGTACATCAAGTGTATCATATGCCAAGTACGCCCCCTATTGACGTCAATGACGG
TAAATGGCCCGCCTGGCATTATGCCCAGTACATGACCTTATGGGACTTTCCTACTTGGCAGTACATCTAC
GTATTAGTCATCGCTATTACCATGGTGATGCGGTTTTGGCAGTACATCAATGGGCGTGGATAGCGGTTTG
ACTCACGGGGATTTCCAAGTCTCCACCCCATTGACGTCAATGGGAGTTTGTTTTGGCACCAAAATCAACG
GGACTTTCCAAAATGTCGTAACAACTCCGCCCCATTGACGCAAATGGGCGGTAGGCGTGTACGGTGGGAG
GTCTATATAAGCAGAGCTCTCTGGCTAACTGTCGGGATCAACAAGTTTGTACAAAAAAGTTGGCATGGAC
GAGTCCCCTGAGCCTCTGCAGCAGGGCAGAGGGCCGGTGCCGGTCCGACGGCAGCGCCCAGCACCCCGGG
GTCTGCGTGAGATGCTGAAGGCCAGGCTGTGGTGCAGCTGCTCGTGCAGTGTGCTGTGCGTCCGGGCGCT
GGTGCAGGACCTGCTCCCCGCCACGCGCTGGCTGCGTCAGTACCGCCCGCGGGAGTACCTGGCAGGCGAC
GTCATGTCTGGGCTGGTCATCGGCATCATCCTGGTGCCGCAGGCCATCGCCTACTCATTGCTGGCCGGGC
TGCAGCCCATCTACAGCCTCTATACGTCCTTCTTCGCCAACCTCATCTACTTCCTCATGGGCACCTCACG
GCATGTCTCCGTGGGCATCTTCAGCCTGCTTTGCCTCATGGTGGGGCAGGTGGTGGACCGGGAGCTCCAG
CTGGCCGGCTTTGACCCCTCCCAGGACGGCCTGCAGCCCGGAGCCAACAGCAGCACCCTCAACGGCTCGG
CTGCCATGCTGGACTGCGGGCGTGACTGCTACGCCATCCGTGTCGCCACCGCCCTCACGCTGATGACCGG
GCTTTACCAGACGTCCTGGGGTAGAAACAGCTTCCAGCAACACCCATGGCAATTAACACAGAGGAGTGAC
TCGCAGGAACTTCTGGAAGAGGAGGAAAGATCTTGCTGCCCAACTTTCTTGTACAAAGTGGTTGGTAAGC
CTATCCCTAACCCTCTCCTCGGTCTCGATTCTACGTAGTAATGAGCTAGCGCTAACCGGTGGCGCGTTAA
GTCGACAATCAACCTCTGGATTACAAAATTTGTGAAAGATTGACTGGTATTCTTAACTATGTTGCTCCTT
TTACGCTATGTGGATACGCTGCTTTAATGCCTTTGTATCATGCTATTGCTTCCCGTATGGCTTTCATTTT
CTCCTCCTTGTATAAATCCTGGTTGCTGTCTCTTTATGAGGAGTTGTGGCCCGTTGTCAGGCAACGTGGC
GTGGTGTGCACTGTGTTTGCTGACGCAACCCCCACTGGTTGGGGCATTGCCACCACCTGTCAGCTCCTTT
CCGGGACTTTCGCTTTCCCCCTCCCTATTGCCACGGCGGAACTCATCGCCGCCTGCCTTGCCCGCTGCTG
GACAGGGGCTCGGCTGTTGGGCACTGACAATTCCGTGGTGTTGTCGGGGAAATCATCGTCCTTTCCTTGG
CTGCTCGCCTGTGTTGCCACCTGGATTCTGCGCGGGACGTCCTTCTGCTACGTCCCTTCGGCCCTCAATC
CAGCGGACCTTCCTTCCCGCGGCCTGCTGCCGGCTCTGCGGCCTCTTCCGCGTCTTCGCCTTCGCCCTCA
GACGAGTCGGATCTCCCTTTGGGCCGCCTCCCCGCGTCGACTTTAAGACCAATGACTTACAAGGCAGCTG
TAGATCTTAGCCACTTTTTAAAAGAAAAGGGGGGACTGGAAGGGCTAATTCACTCCCAACGAAGACAAGA
TCTGCTTTTTGCTTGTACTGGGTCTCTCTGGTTAGACCAGATCTGAGCCTGGGAGCTCTCTGGCTAACTA
GGGAACCCACTGCTTAAGCCTCAATAAAGCTTGCCTTGAGTGCTTCAAGTAGTGTGTGCCCGTCTGTTGT
GTGACTCTGGTAACTAGAGATCCCTCAGACCCTTTTAGTCAGTGTGGAAAATCTCTAGCAGTACGTATAG
TAGTTCATGTCATCTTATTATTCAGTATTTATAACTTGCAAAGAAATGAATATCAGAGAGTGAGAGGAAC
TTGTTTATTGCAGCTTATAATGGTTACAAATAAAGCAATAGCATCACAAATTTCACAAATAAAGCATTTT
TTTCACTGCATTCTAGTTGTGGTTTGTCCAAACTCATCAATGTATCTTATCATGTCTGGCTCTAGCTATC
CCGCCCCTAACTCCGCCCATCCCGCCCCTAACTCCGCCCAGTTCCGCCCATTCTCCGCCCCATGGCTGAC
TAATTTTTTTTATTTATGCAGAGGCCGAGGCCGCCTCGGCCTCTGAGCTATTCCAGAAGTAGTGAGGAGG
CTTTTTTGGAGGCCTAGGGACGTACCCAATTCGCCCTATAGTGAGTCGTATTACGCGCGCTCACTGGCCG
TCGTTTTACAACGTCGTGACTGGGAAAACCCTGGCGTTACCCAACTTAATCGCCTTGCAGCACATCCCCC
TTTCGCCAGCTGGCGTAATAGCGAAGAGGCCCGCACCGATCGCCCTTCCCAACAGTTGCGCAGCCTGAAT
GGCGAATGGG
[124 nt withheld, positions 2811-2934]
C
[91 nt withheld, positions 2936-3026]
A
[49 nt withheld, positions 3028-3076]
CCTTTGACGTTGGAGTCCACGTTCTTT
[37 nt withheld, positions 3104-3140]
ACCCTATCTCGGTCTATTCTTTTGATTTATAAGGGATTTTGCCGATTTCGGCCTATTGGTTAAAAAATGA
GCTGATTTAACAAAAATTTAACGCGAATTTTAACAAAATATTAACGCTTACAATTTAGGTGGCACTTTTC
GGGGAAATGTGCGCGGAACCCCTATTTGTTTATTTTTCTAAATACATTCAAATATGTATCCGCTCATGAG
ACAATAACCCTGATAAATGCTTCAATAATATTGAAAAAGGAAGAGTATGAGTATTCAACATTTCCGTGTC
GCCCTTATTCCCTTTTTTGCGGCATTTTGCCTTCCTGTTTTTGCTCACCCAGAAACGCTGGTGAAAGTAA
AAGATGCTGAAGATCAGTTGGGTGCACGAGTGGGTTACATCGAACTGGATCTCAACAGCGGTAAGATCCT
TGAGAGTTTTCGCCCCGAAGAACGTTTTCCAATGATGAGCACTTTTAAAGTTCTGCTATGTGGCGCGGTA
TTATCCCGTATTGACGCCGGGCAAGAGCAACTCGGTCGCCGCATACACTATTCTCAGAATGACTTGGTTG
AGTACTCACCAGTCACAGAAAAGCATCTTACGGATGGCATGACAGTAAGAGAATTATGCAGTGCTGCCAT
AACCATGAGTGATAACACTGCGGCCAACTTACTTCTGACAACGATCGGAGGACCGAAGGAGCTAACCGCT
TTTTTGCACAACATGGGGGATCATGTAACTCGCCTTGATCGTTGGGAACCGGAGCTGAATGAAGCCATAC
CAAACGACGAGCGTGACACCACGATGCCTGTAGCAATGGCAACAACGTTGCGCAAACTATTAACTGGCGA
ACTACTTACTCTAGCTTCCCGGCAACAATTAATAGACTGGATGGAGGCGGATAAAGTTGCAGGACCACTT
CTGCGCTCGGCCCTTCCGGCTGGCTGGTTTATTGCTGATAAATCTGGAGCCGGTGAGCGTGGGTCTCGCG
GTATCATTGCAGCACTGGGGCCAGATGGTAAGCCCTCCCGTATCGTAGTTATCTACACGACGGGGAGTCA
GGCAACTATGGATGAACGAAATAGACAGATCGCTGAGATAGGTGCCTCACTGATTAAGCATTGGTAACTG
TCAGACCAAGTTTACTCATATATACTTTAGATTGATTTAAAACTTCATTTTTAATTTAAAAGGATCTAGG
TGAAGATCCTTTTTGATAATCTCATGACCAAAATCCCTTAACGTGAGTTTTCGTTCCACTGAGCGTCAGA
CCCCGTAGAAAAGATCAAAGGATCTTCTTGAGATCCTTTTTTTCTGCGCGTAATCTGCTGCTTGCAAACA
AAAAAACCACCGCTACCAGCGGTGGTTTGTTTGCCGGATCAAGAGCTACCAACTCTTTTTCCGAAGGTAA
CTGGCTTCAGCAGAGCGCAGATACCAAATACTGTTCTTCTAGTGTAGCCGTAGTTAGGCCACCACTTCAA
GAACTCTGTAGCACCGCCTACATACCTCGCTCTGCTAATCCTGTTACCAGTGGCTGCTGCCAGTGGCGAT
AAGTCGTGTCTTACCGGGTTGGACTCAAGACGATAGTTACCGGATAAGGCGCAGCGGTCGGGCTGAACGG
GGGGTTCGTGCACACAGCCCAGCTTGGAGCGAACGACCTACACCGAACTGAGATACCTACAGCGTGAGCT
ATGAGAAAGCGCCACGCTTCCCGAAGGGAGAAAGGCGGACAGGTATCCGGTAAGCGGCAGGGTCGGAACA
GGAGAGCGCACGAGGGAGCTTCCAGGGGGAAACGCCTGGTATCTTTATAGTCCTGTCGGGTTTCGCCACC
TCTGACTTGAGCGTCGATTTTTGTGATGCTCGTCAGGGGGGCGGAGCCTATGGAAAAACGCCAGCAACGC
GGCCTTTTTACGGTTCCTGGCCTTTTGCTGGCCTTTTGCTCACATGTTCTTTCCTGCGTTATCCCCTGAT
TCTGTGGATAACCGTATTACCGCCTTTGAGTGAGCTGATACCGCTCGCCGCAGCCGAACGACCGAGCGCA
GCGAGTCAGTGAGCGAGGAAGCGGAAGAGCGCCCAATACGCAAACCGCCTCTCCCCGCGCGTTGGCCGAT
TCATTAATGCAGCTGGCACGACAGGTTTCCCGACTGGAAAGCGGGCAGTGAGCGCAACGCAATTAATGTG
AGTTAGCTCACTCATTAGGCACCCCAGGCTTTACACTTTATGCTTCCGGCTCGTATGTTGTGTGGAATTG
TGAGCGGATAACAATTTCACACAGGAAACAGCTATGACCATGATTACGCCAAGCGCGCAATTAACCCTCA
CTAAAGGGAACAAAAGCTGGAGCTGCAAGCTTAATGTAGTCTTATGCAATACTCTTGTAGTCTTGCAACA
TGGTAACGATGAGTTAGCAACATGCCTTACAAGGAGAGAAAAAGCACCGTGCATGCCGATTGGTGGAAGT
AAGGTGGTACGATCGTGCCTTATTAGGAAGGCAACAGACGGGTCTGACATGGATTGGACGAACCACTGAA
TTGCCGCATTGCAGAGATATTGTATTTAAGTGCCTAGCTCGATACATAAACGGGTCTCTCTGGTTAGACC
AGATCTGAGCCTGGGAGCTCTCTGGCTAACTAGGGAACCCACTGCTTAAGCCTCAATAAAGCTTGCCTTG
AGTGCTTCAAGTAGTGTGTGCCCGTCTGTTGTGTGACTCTGGTAACTAGAGATCCCTCAGACCCTTTTAG
TCAGTGTGGAAAATCTCTAGCAGTGGCGCCCGAACAGGGACTTGAAAGCGAAAGGGAAACCAGAGGAGCT
CTCTCGACGCAGGACTCGGCTTGCTGAAGCGCGCACGGCAAGAGGCGAGGGGCGGCGACTGGTGAGTACG
CCAAAAATTTTGACTAGCGGAGGCTAGAAGGAGAGAGATGGGTGCGAGAGCGTCAGTATTAAGCGGGGGA
GAATTAGATCGCGATGGGAAAAAATTCGGTTAAGGCCAGGGGGAAAGAAAAAATATAAATTAAAACATAT
AGTATGGGCAAGCAGGGAGCTAGAACGATTCGCAGTTAATCCTGGCCTGTTAGAAACATCAGAAGGCTGT
AGACAAATACTGGGACAGCTACAACCATCCCTTCAGACAGGATCAGAAGAACTTAGATCATTATATAATA
CAGTAGCAACCCTCTATTGTGTGCATCAAAGGATAGAGATAAAAGACACCAAGGAAGCTTTAGACAAGAT
AGAGGAAGAGCAAAACAAAAGTAAGACCACCGCACAGCAAGCGGCCGCTGATCTTCAGACCTGGAGGAGG
AGATATGAGGGACAATTGGAGAAGTGAATTATATAAATATAAAGTAGTAAAAATTGAACCATTAGGAGTA
GCACCCACCAAGGCAAAGAGAAGAGTGGTGCAGAGAGAAAAAAGAGCAGTGGGAATAGGAGCTTTGTTCC
TTGGGTTCTTGGGAGCAGCAGGAAGCACTATGGGCGCAGCGTCAATGACGCTGACGGTACAGGCCAGACA
ATTATTGTCTGGTATAGTGCAGCAGCAGAACAATTTGCTGAGGGCTATTGAGGCGCAACAGCATCTGTTG
CAACTCACAGTCTGGGGCATCAAGCAGCTCCAGGCAAGAATCCTGGCTGTGGAAAGATACCTAAAGGATC
AACAGCTCCTGGGGATTTGGGGTTGCTCTGGAAAACTCATTTGCACCACTGCTGTGCCTTGGAATGCTAG
TTGGAGTAATAAATCTCTGGAACAGATTTGGAATCACACGACCTGGATGGAGTGGGACAGAGAAATTAAC
AATTACACAAGCTTAATACACTCCTTAATTGAAGAATCGCAAAACCAGCAAGAAAAGAATGAACAAGAAT
TATTGGAATTAGATAAATGGGCAAGTTTGTGGAATTGGTTTAACATAACAAATTGGCTGTGGTATATAAA
ATTATTCATAATGATAGTAGGAGGCTTGGTAGGTTTAAGAATAGTTTTTGCTGTACTTTCTATAGTGAAT
AGAGTTAGGCAGGGATATTCACCATTATCGTTTCAGACCCACCTCCCAACCCCGAGGGGACCCTTGCGCC
TTTTCCAAGGCAGCCCTGGGTTTGCGCAGGGACGCGGCTGCTCTGGGCGTGGTTCCGGGAAACGCAGCGG
CGCCGACCCTGGGTCTCGCACATTCTTCACGTCCGTTCGCAGCGTCACCCGGATCTTCGCCGCTACCCTT
GTGGGCCCCCCGGCGACGCTTCCTGCTCCGCCCCTAAGTCGGGAAGGTTCCTTGCGGTTCGCGGCGTGCC
GGACGTGACAAACGGAAGCCGCACGTCTCACTAGTACCCTCGCAGACGGACAGCGCCAGGGAGCAATGGC
AGCGCGCCGACCGCGATGGGCTGTGGCCAATAGCGGCTGCTCAGCAGGGCGCGCCGAGAGCAGCGGCCGG
GAAGGGGCGGTGCGGGAGGCGGGGTGTGGGGCGGTAGTGTGGGCCCTGTTCCTGCCCGCGCGGTGTTCCG
CATTCTGCAAGCCTCCGGAGCGCACGTCGGCAGTCGGCTCCCTCGTTGACCGAATCACCGACCTCTCTCC
CCAGGGGGTACCACCATGGCCAAGCCTTTGTCTCAAGAAGAATCCACCCTCATTGAAAGAGCAACGGCTA
CAATCAACAGCATCCCCATCTCTGAAGACTACAGCGTCGCCAGCGCAGCTCTCTCTAGCGACGGCCGCAT
CTTCACTGGTGTCAATGTATATCATTTTACTGGGGGACCTTGTGCAGAACTCGTGGTGCTGGGCACTGCT
GCTGCTGCGGCAGCTGGCAACCTGACTTGTATCGTCGCGATCGGAAATGAGAACAGGGGCATCTTGAGCC
CCTGCGGACGGTGCCGACAGGTGCTTCTCGATCTGCATCCTGGGATCAAAGCCATAGTGAAGGACAGTGA
TGGACAGCCGACGGCAGTTGGGATTCGTGAATTGCTGCCCTCTGGTTATGTGTGGGAGGGCCTGCAGCTG
CAGTAGTAAGAATTCTAGATCTTGAGACAAATGGCAGTATTCATCCACAATTTTAAAAGAAAAGGGGGGA
TTGGGGGGTACAGTGCAGGGGAAAGAATAGTAGACATAATAGCAACAGACATACAAACTAAAGAATTACA
AAAACAAATTACAAAAATTCAAAATTTTCGGGTTTATTACAGGGACAGCAGAGATCCACTTTGGCGCCGG
CTCGAGGGGGCCCGGGGTTATTAATAGTAATCAATTACGGGGTCATTAGTTCATAGCCCATATATGGAGT
TCCG
Features (pLannotate 1.2.2; 32 found; start..end, strand, type, name):
      1..304     +  enhancer       CMV enhancer: human cytomegalovirus immediate early enhancer
    305..508     +  promoter       CMV promoter: human cytomegalovirus (CMV) immediate early promoter
    532..549     +  protein_bind   attB1 (fragment): mutant version of attB; core recombination site for the Gateway® BP reaction BP Clonase™
    555..1130    +  CDS            SLC26A1 (fragment): S26A1_HUMAN - Also known as SAT1. Experimental evidence at protein level: Swiss-Prot protein existence level 1. Mediates sulfate transport with high affinity (PubMed:12713736). Mediates oxalate transport (PubMed:12713736). Mediates bicarbonate transport (By similarity). Does not accept succinate as cosubstrate (By similarity). From Homo sapiens (Human).
   1229..1252    -  protein_bind   attB2: mutant version of attB; recombination site for the Gateway® BP reaction BP Clonase™
   1254..1295    +  CDS            V5 tag: epitope tag from simian virus 5
   1337..1925    +  misc_feature   WPRE: woodchuck hepatitis virus posttranscriptional regulatory element
   1976..1995    +  misc_feature   cPPT/CTS (fragment): central polypurine tract and central termination sequence of HIV-1
   1997..2230    +  LTR            3' LTR (ΔU3): self-inactivating 3' long terminal repeat (LTR) from HIV-1
   2308..2429    +  polyA_signal   SV40 poly(A) signal: SV40 polyadenylation signal
   2469..2604    +  rep_origin     SV40 ori: SV40 origin of replication
   2625..2643    -  promoter       T7 promoter: promoter for bacteriophage T7 RNA polymerase
   2651..2806    +  CDS            lacZα (fragment): LacZα fragment of β-galactosidase; lacZ fragment
   2811..3239    +  rep_origin     f1 ori (sequence partly withheld): f1 bacteriophage origin of replication; arrow indicates direction of (+) strand synthesis
   3292..3396    +  promoter       AmpR promoter: bla
   3397..4257    +  CDS            AmpR: β-lactamase; bla; confers resistance to ampicillin, carbenicillin, and related antibiotics
   4428..5016    +  rep_origin     ori: high-copy-number ColE1/pMB1/pBR322/pUC origin of replication
   5199..5291    +  CDS            lacI (fragment): lac repressor; lacI; The lac repressor binds to the lac operator to inhibit transcription in E. coli. This inhibition can be relieved by adding lactose or isopropyl-β-D-thiogalactopyranoside (IPTG).
   5304..5325    +  protein_bind   CAP binding site: CAP binding activates transcription in the presence of cAMP. E. coli catabolite activator protein
   5340..5370    +  promoter       lac promoter: promoter for the E. coli lac operon
   5378..5394    +  protein_bind   lac operator: The lac repressor binds to the lac operator to inhibit transcription in E. coli. This inhibition can be relieved by adding lactose or isopropyl-β-D-thiogalactopyranoside (IPTG). lac repressor encoded by lacI
   5439..5457    +  promoter       T3 promoter: promoter for bacteriophage T3 RNA polymerase
   5485..5711    +  promoter       RSV promoter: Rous sarcoma virus enhancer/promoter
   5712..5892    +  LTR            5' LTR (truncated): truncated 5' long terminal repeat (LTR) from HIV-1
   5939..6064    +  misc_feature   HIV-1 Ψ: packaging signal of human immunodeficiency virus type 1
   6048..6411    +  CDS            HIV-1 gag (fragment): gag protein from human immunodeficiency virus 1; gag
   6557..6790    +  misc_feature   RRE: The Rev response element (RRE) of HIV-1 allows for Rev-dependent mRNA export from the nucleus to the cytoplasm.
   7167..7193    +  CDS            Rev (fragment): human immunodeficiency virus 1 (HIV-1) Rev protein; rev; enhances nuclear export of unspliced and incompletely spliced viral mRNAs
   7194..7694    +  promoter       hPGK promoter: human phosphoglycerate kinase 1 promoter
   7706..8101    +  CDS            BSD: blasticidin S deaminase; Aspergillus terreus BSD; confers resistance to blasticidin
   8161..8278    +  misc_feature   cPPT/CTS: central polypurine tract and central termination sequence of HIV-1
   8337..8394    +  enhancer       CMV enhancer (fragment): human cytomegalovirus immediate early enhancer
