[The description below was written by a language model from this plasmid's Addgene catalogue record and pLannotate feature annotations shown in this document.]
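Description:
IDG_SLC26A1_OE_1 is a mammalian expression construct built on the pLX304 backbone, which the feature table shows to be a third-generation, self-inactivating HIV-1 lentiviral transfer vector. An RSV promoter drives a truncated 5' LTR, followed by the Ψ packaging signal, a gag fragment, the Rev response element and a cPPT/CTS. A ΔU3 3' LTR followed by an SV40 poly(A) signal closes the viral unit, so the integrated provirus lacks LTR promoter activity. In bacteria the plasmid carries a ColE1/pUC-type origin and the β-lactamase gene for ampicillin selection, plus an f1 ori, an SV40 ori and lac/T7/T3 remnants from the parental cloning vector. The origin is annotated as a high-copy type, but the catalogue lists the plasmid as low copy and names a recombination-reducing strain, as is common for LTR-containing plasmids.

The payload is the human SLC26A1 gene (also called SAT1), a sulfate, oxalate and bicarbonate anion transporter. It was introduced by Gateway recombination and sits between attB1 and attB2 sites downstream of the CMV enhancer/promoter. A backbone-encoded C-terminal V5 epitope tag allows detection, and a WPRE boosts transcript expression. A separate hPGK promoter drives blasticidin S deaminase, allowing selection of transduced or transfected cells. The annotation marks the SLC26A1 coding region only as a fragment of under 600 nt between the att sites. This may mean a short isoform or a partial open reading frame rather than the full-length transporter, and the record does not settle which. The stated purpose is overexpression of SLC26A1 in mammalian cells.
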