Addgene plasmid #161630: IDG_SLC26A1_OE_1
Purpose: Overexpresses SLC26A1
Depositing lab: Mike McManus. Depositing organization: University of California, San Francisco (UCSF).
Backbone
  Vector backbone: pLX304
  Vector type: Mammalian Expression
  Selectable markers: Blasticidin
Growth in bacteria
  Bacterial resistance: Ampicillin, 100 μg/mL
  Growth temperature: 30°C
  Growth strain: NEB Stable
  Copy number: Low Copy
Gene/Insert
  Gene/Insert name: SLC26A1
  Species: H. sapiens (human)
  Entrez Gene: SLC26A1 (a.k.a. EDM4, SAT1, SAT-1)
  Tag / fusion protein: V5 (C terminal on backbone)
  Cloning method: Gateway Cloning
Terms and licenses: Academic/Nonprofit Terms; Industry Terms: Not Available to Industry
How to cite: IDG_SLC26A1_OE_1 was a gift from Mike McManus (Addgene plasmid # 161630 ; http://n2t.net/addgene:161630 ; RRID:Addgene_161630)
