>Addgene plasmid #161630 | IDG_SLC26A1_OE_1 | depositor partial sequence | sequence record 313329 | Partial Sequence
ATGGACGAGTCCCCTGAGCCTCTGCAGCAGGGCAGAGGGCCGGTGCCGGTCCGACGGCAGCGCCCAGCAC
CCCGGGGTCTGCGTGAGATGCTGAAGGCCAGGCTGTGGTGCAGCTGCTCGTGCAGTGTGCTGTGCGTCCG
GGCGCTGGTGCAGGACCTGCTCCCCGCCACGCGCTGGCTGCGTCAGTACCGCCCGCGGGAGTACCTGGCA
GGCGACGTCATGTCTGGGCTGGTCATCGGCATCATCCTGGTGCCGCAGGCCATCGCCTACTCATTGCTGG
CCGGGCTGCAGCCCATCTACAGCCTCTATACGTCCTTCTTCGCCAACCTCATCTACTTCCTCATGGGCAC
CTCACGGCATGTCTCCGTGGGCATCTTCAGCCTGCTTTGCCTCATGGTGGGGCAGGTGGTGGACCGGGAG
CTCCAGCTGGCCGGCTTTGACCCCTCCCAGGACGGCCTGCAGCCCGGAGCCAACAGCAGCACCCTCAACG
GCTCGGCTGCCATGCTGGACTGCGGGCGTGACTGCTACGCCATCCGTGTCGCCACCGCCCTCACGCTGAT
GACCGGGCTTTACCAGACGTCCTGGGGTAGAAACAGCTTCCAGCAACACCCATGGCAATTAACACAGAGG
AGTGACTCGCAGGAACTTCTGGAAGAGGAGGAAAGATCTTGCTGCCCAACTTTCTTGTACAAAGTGGTTG
GTAAGCCTATCCCTAACCCTCTCCTCGGTCTCGATTCTACGTAG
